>Addgene plasmid #38033 | pLVTHM-shREV3-4 | addgene partial sequence | sequence record 50964 | Sp6 5'-ATTTAGGTGACACTATAG-3'
CTGGACTAAAAGGGTCTGAGGGATCTCTAGTTACCAGGAGTCACACAACAGAACGGGCACACACTACTTG
AAGCACGTCAAGGCAAGCGTTTATTGAGGCTTAAGCAGTGGGTTCCCTAGTTAGCCAGAGAGCTCCCAGG
CTCAGATCTGGTCTAACCAGAGAGACCCAGTACAAGCAAAAAGCAGCATAACTTCGTATAATGTATGCTA
TACGAAGTTATTCCCATGCGACGGTATCGATAAGCTTAAAAACAAAGATGCTGCTACATTATCTCTTGAA
TAATGTAGCAGCATCTTTGGGGGATCTCTATCACTGATAGGGAACTTATAAGATTCCCAAATCCAAAGAC
ATTTCACGTTTATGGTGATTTCCCAGAACACATAGCGACATGCAAATATTGCAGGGCGCCACTCCCCTGT
CCCTCACAGCCATCTTCCTGCCAGGGCGCACGCGCGCTGGGTGTTCCCGCCTAGTGACACTGGGCCCGCG
ATTCCTTGGAGCGGGTTGATGACGTCAGCGTTCGAATTCCTGCAGCCCCGACTTTCACTTTTCTCTATCA
CTGATAGGGAGTGGTAAACTCGACTTTCACTTTTCTCTATCACTGATATGGGAGTGGTAAACTCGACTTT
CACTT
