[The description below was written by a language model from this plasmid's Addgene catalogue record.]
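Description:
pLVTHM-shREV3-4 is a lentiviral RNAi vector built on the pLVTHM backbone from the Trono laboratory. It is designed to deliver a short hairpin RNA against REV3L, the gene encoding the catalytic subunit of the translesion DNA polymerase zeta. The backbone is listed at about 11.1 kb and the complete plasmid at roughly 12 kb. It is a high-copy plasmid maintained in bacteria under ampicillin selection. The record recommends recombination-deficient strains such as Stbl3 or HB101, which is typical for lentiviral plasmids because their repeated long terminal repeat sequences are prone to rearrangement.

The payload is the shREV3-4 hairpin cassette, cloned by restriction digestion between EcoRI and ClaI sites, both of which were preserved. The target is annotated against the human REV3L transcript, and the record also lists the mouse and rat orthologues. This suggests the 19-nucleotide target may be conserved across these species, although the record does not say so explicitly. No feature table is supplied, and the catalogue fields do not name the promoter driving the hairpin, any reporter or mammalian selection marker, or the individual viral elements, so these cannot be confirmed here. The depositor comment refers to work describing the pLVTHM family as a system for conditional gene expression and knockdown.

As a lentiviral transfer plasmid, it would be packaged into viral particles with helper functions supplied separately and used to transduce mammalian cells for stable REV3L knockdown. The associated publication used REV3 depletion to show that loss of its expression causes persistent DNA damage and growth arrest in cancer cells. The "-4" in the name suggests it is one of several hairpins made against this gene.
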