Addgene plasmid #38033: pLVTHM-shREV3-4
Depositing lab: Emanuela Felley-Bosco & Rolf Stahel. Depositing organization: University of Zurich. Publication: Inhibition of REV3 expression induces persistent DNA damage and growth arrest in cancer cells. Knobel PA, Kotov IN, Felley-Bosco E, Stahel RA, Marti TM. Neoplasia. 2011 Oct;13(10):961-70. PubMed 22028621.
Backbone
  Vector backbone: pLVTHM
  Backbone manufacturer: Trono Laboratory
  Backbone size w/o insert (bp): 11085
  Total vector size (bp): 12000
  Vector type: Mammalian Expression, Lentiviral, RNAi
Growth in bacteria
  Bacterial resistance: Ampicillin, 100 μg/mL
  Growth temperature: 37°C
  Growth strain: Stbl3
  Growth instructions: Use Stbl3 or HB101 to reduce chance of recombination. Grow at 37C.
  Copy number: High Copy
Gene/Insert
  Gene/Insert name: shREV3-4 (alt name: REV3L)
  gRNA/shRNA sequence: CAAAGATGCTGCTACATTA
  Species: H. sapiens (human), M. musculus (mouse), R. norvegicus (rat); human
  GenBank ID: 1.NM_002912.3
  Entrez Gene: Rev3l (a.k.a. R, Rev, Rev3, Sez, Sez4); Rev3l; REV3L (a.k.a. POLZ, REV3)
  Cloning method: Restriction Enzyme; 5′ cloning site EcoRI (not destroyed); 3′ cloning site ClaI (not destroyed)
  Sequencing primers: 5′ ?; 3′ ?
Terms and licenses: Academic/Nonprofit Terms; Industry Terms: Not Available to Industry
Depositor comments: A versatile tool for conditional gene expression and knockdown. Szulc J, Wiznerowicz M, Sauvain MO, Trono D, Aebischer P. Nat Methods. 2006 Feb;3(2):109-16. PMID:16432520
How to cite: pLVTHM-shREV3-4 was a gift from Emanuela Felley-Bosco & Rolf Stahel (Addgene plasmid # 38033 ; http://n2t.net/addgene:38033 ; RRID:Addgene_38033)
